>Addgene plasmid #79039 | pET3a-OSF-CypA | depositor full sequence | sequence record 151542 | pET3a-OSF-CypA
TTCTTGAAGACGAAAGGGCCTCGTGATACGCCTATTTTTATAGGTTAATGTCATGATAATAATGGTTTCT
TAGACGTCAGGTGGCACTTTTCGGGGAAATGTGCGCGGAACCCCTATTTGTTTATTTTTCTAAATACATT
CAAATATGTATCCGCTCATGAGACAATAACCCTGATAAATGCTTCAATAATATTGAAAAAGGAAGAGTAT
GAGTATTCAACATTTCCGTGTCGCCCTTATTCCCTTTTTTGCGGCATTTTGCCTTCCTGTTTTTGCTCAC
CCAGAAACGCTGGTGAAAGTAAAAGATGCTGAAGATCAGTTGGGTGCACGAGTGGGTTACATCGAACTGG
ATCTCAACAGCGGTAAGATCCTTGAGAGTTTTCGCCCCGAAGAACGTTTTCCAATGATGAGCACTTTTAA
AGTTCTGCTATGTGGCGCGGTATTATCCCGTGTTGACGCCGGGCAAGAGCAACTCGGTCGCCGCATACAC
TATTCTCAGAATGACTTGGTTGAGTACTCACCAGTCACAGAAAAGCATCTTACGGATGGCATGACAGTAA
GAGAATTATGCAGTGCTGCCATAACCATGAGTGATAACACTGCGGCCAACTTACTTCTGACAACGATCGG
AGGACCGAAGGAGCTAACCGCTTTTTTGCACAACATGGGGGATCATGTAACTCGCCTTGATCGTTGGGAA
CCGGAGCTGAATGAAGCCATACCAAACGACGAGCGTGACACCACGATGCCTGCAGCAATGGCAACAACGT
TGCGCAAACTATTAACTGGCGAACTACTTACTCTAGCTTCCCGGCAACAATTAATAGACTGGATGGAGGC
GGATAAAGTTGCAGGACCACTTCTGCGCTCGGCCCTTCCGGCTGGCTGGTTTATTGCTGATAAATCTGGA
GCCGGTGAGCGTGGGTCTCGCGGTATCATTGCAGCACTGGGGCCAGATGGTAAGCCCTCCCGTATCGTAG
TTATCTACACGACGGGGAGTCAGGCAACTATGGATGAACGAAATAGACAGATCGCTGAGATAGGTGCCTC
ACTGATTAAGCATTGGTAACTGTCAGACCAAGTTTACTCATATATACTTTAGATTGATTTAAAACTTCAT
TTTTAATTTAAAAGGATCTAGGTGAAGATCCTTTTTGATAATCTCATGACCAAAATCCCTTAACGTGAGT
TTTCGTTCCACTGAGCGTCAGACCCCGTAGAAAAGATCAAAGGATCTTCTTGAGATCCTTTTTTTCTGCG
CGTAATCTGCTGCTTGCAAACAAAAAAACCACCGCTACCAGCGGTGGTTTGTTTGCCGGATCAAGAGCTA
CCAACTCTTTTTCCGAAGGTAACTGGCTTCAGCAGAGCGCAGATACCAAATACTGTCCTTCTAGTGTAGC
CGTAGTTAGGCCACCACTTCAAGAACTCTGTAGCACCGCCTACATACCTCGCTCTGCTAATCCTGTTACC
AGTGGCTGCTGCCAGTGGCGATAAGTCGTGTCTTACCGGGTTGGACTCAAGACGATAGTTACCGGATAAG
GCGCAGCGGTCGGGCTGAACGGGGGGTTCGTGCACACAGCCCAGCTTGGAGCGAACGACCTACACCGAAC
TGAGATACCTACAGCGTGAGCTATGAGAAAGCGCCACGCTTCCCGAAGGGAGAAAGGCGGACAGGTATCC
GGTAAGCGGCAGGGTCGGAACAGGAGAGCGCACGAGGGAGCTTCCAGGGGGAAACGCCTGGTATCTTTAT
AGTCCTGTCGGGTTTCGCCACCTCTGACTTGAGCGTCGATTTTTGTGATGCTCGTCAGGGGGGCGGAGCC
TATGGAAAAACGCCAGCAACGCGGCCTTTTTACGGTTCCTGGCCTTTTGCTGGCCTTTTGCTCACATGTT
CTTTCCTGCGTTATCCCCTGATTCTGTGGATAACCGTATTACCGCCTTTGAGTGAGCTGATACCGCTCGC
CGCAGCCGAACGACCGAGCGCAGCGAGTCAGTGAGCGAGGAAGCGGAAGAGCGCCTGATGCGGTATTTTC
TCCTTACGCATCTGTGCGGTATTTCACACCGCATATATGGTGCACTCTCAGTACAATCTGCTCTGATGCC
GCATAGTTAAGCCAGTATACACTCCGCTATCGCTACGTGACTGGGTCATGGCTGCGCCCCGACACCCGCC
AACACCCGCTGACGCGCCCTGACGGGCTTGTCTGCTCCCGGCATCCGCTTACAGACAAGCTGTGACCGTC
TCCGGGAGCTGCATGTGTCAGAGGTTTTCACCGTCATCACCGAAACGCGCGAGGCAGCTGCGGTAAAGCT
CATCAGCGTGGTCGTGAAGCGATTCACAGATGTCTGCCTGTTCATCCGCGTCCAGCTCGTTGAGTTTCTC
CAGAAGCGTTAATGTCTGGCTTCTGATAAAGCGGGCCATGTTAAGGGCGGTTTTTTCCTGTTTGGTCACT
GATGCCTCCGTGTAAGGGGGATTTCTGTTCATGGGGGTAATGATACCGATGAAACGAGAGAGGATGCTCA
CGATACGGGTTACTGATGATGAACATGCCCGGTTACTGGAACGTTGTGAGGGTAAACAACTGGCGGTATG
GATGCGGCGGGACCAGAGAAAAATCACTCAGGGTCAATGCCAGCGCTTCGTTAATACAGATGTAGGTGTT
CCACAGGGTAGCCAGCAGCATCCTGCGATGCAGATCCGGAACATAATGGTGCAGGGCGCTGACTTCCGCG
TTTCCAGACTTTACGAAACACGGAAACCGAAGACCATTCATGTTGTTGCTCAGGTCGCAGACGTTTTGCA
GCAGCAGTCGCTTCACGTTCGCTCGCGTATCGGTGATTCATTCTGCTAACCAGTAAGGCAACCCCGCCAG
CCTAGCCGGGTCCTCAACGACAGGAGCACGATCATGCGCACCCGTGGCCAGGACCCAACGCTGCCCGAGA
TGCGCCGCGTGCGGCTGCTGGAGATGGCGGACGCGATGGATATGTTCTGCCAAGGGTTGGTTTGCGCATT
CACAGTTCTCCGCAAGAATTGATTGGCTCCAATTCTTGGAGTGGTGAATCCGTTAGCGAGGTGCCGCCGG
CTTCCATTCAGGTCGAGGTGGCCCGGCTCCATGCACCGCGACGCAACGCGGGGAGGCAGACAAGGTATAG
GGCGGCGCCTACAATCCATGCCAACCCGTTCCATGTGCTCGCCGAGGCGGCATAAATCGCCGTGACGATC
AGCGGTCCAGTGATCGAAGTTAGGCTGGTAAGAGCCGCGAGCGATCCTTGAAGCTGTCCCTGATGGTCGT
CATCTACCTGCCTGGACAGCATGGCCTGCAACGCGGGCATCCCGATGCCGCCGGAAGCGAGAAGAATCAT
AATGGGGAAGGCCATCCAGCCTCGCGTCGCGAACGCCAGCAAGACGTAGCCCAGCGCGTCGGCCGCCATG
CCGGCGATAATGGCCTGCTTCTCGCCGAAACGTTTGGTGGCGGGACCAGTGACGAAGGCTTGAGCGAGGG
CGTGCAAGATTCCGAATACCGCAAGCGACAGGCCGATCATCGTCGCGCTCCAGCGAAAGCGGTCCTCGCC
GAAAATGACCCAGAGCGCTGCCGGCACCTGTCCTACGAGTTGCATGATAAAGAAGACAGTCATAAGTGCG
GCGACGATAGTCATGCCCCGCGCCCACCGGAAGGAGCTGACTGGGTTGAAGGCTCTCAAGGGCATCGGTC
GACGCTCTCCCTTATGCGACTCCTGCATTAGGAAGCAGCCCAGTAGTAGGTTGAGGCCGTTGAGCACCGC
CGCCGCAAGGAATGGTGCATGCAAGGAGATGGCGCCCAACAGTCCCCCGGCCACGGGGCCTGCCACCATA
CCCACGCCGAAACAAGCGCTCATGAGCCCGAAGTGGCGAGCCCGATCTTCCCCATCGGTGATGTCGGCGA
TATAGGCGCCAGCAACCGCACCTGTGGCGCCGGTGATGCCGGCCACGATGCGTCCGGCGTAGAGGATCGA
GATCTCGATCCCGCGAAATTAATACGACTCACTATAGGGAGACCACAACGGTTTCCCTCTAGAAATAATT
TTGTTTAACTTTAAGAAGGAGATATACATATGGCTAGCTGGAGCCACCCGCAGTTCGAAAAAGGTGGAGG
TGCCCGAGGTGGATCGGGAGGTGGATCGTGGAGCCACCCGCAGTTCGAAAAAGGATTCGATTACAAGGAT
GACGATGACAAGGGTACAAGATCTCCGCTGGAAGTCCTGTTCCAGGGCCCCGATATGGTCAACCCCACCG
TGTTCTTCGACATTGCCGTCGACGGCGAGCCCTTGGGCCGCGTCTCCTTTGAGCTGTTTGCAGACAAGGT
CCCAAAGACAGCAGAAAATTTTCGTGCTCTGAGCACTGGAGAGAAAGGATTTGGTTATAAGGGTTCCTGC
TTTCACAGAATTATTCCAGGGTTTATGTGTCAGGGTGGTGACTTCACACGCCATAATGGCACTGGTGGCA
AGTCCATCTATGGGGAGAAATTTGAAGATGAGAACTTCATCCTAAAGCATACGGGTCCTGGCATCTTGTC
CATGGCAAATGCTGGACCCAACACAAATGGTTCCCAGTTTTTCATCTGCACTGCCAAGACTGAGTGGTTG
GATGGCAAGCATGTGGTGTTTGGCAAAGTGAAAGAAGGCATGAATATTGTGGAGGCCATGGAGCGCTTTG
GGTCCAGGAATGGCAAGACCAGCAAGAAGATCACCATTGCTGACTGTGGACAACTCGAATAAGGATCCGG
CTGCTAACAAAGCCCGAAAGGAAGCTGAGTTGGCTGCTGCCACCGCTGAGCAATAACTAGCATAACCCCT
TGGGGCCTCTAAACGGGTCTTGAGGGGTTTTTTGCTGAAAGGAGGAACTATATCCGGATATCCACAGGAC
GGGTGTGGTCGCCATGATCGCGTAGTCGATAGTGGCTCCAAGTAGCGAAGCGAGCAGGACTGGGCGGCGG
CCAAAGCGGTCGGACAGTGCTCCGAGAACGGGTGCGCATAGAAATTGCATCAACGCATATAGCGCTAGCA
GCACGCCATAGTGACTGGCGATGCTGTCGGAATGGACGATATCCCGCAAGAGGCCCGGCAGTACCGGCAT
AACCAAGCCTATGCCTACAGCATCCAGGGTGACGGTGCCGAGGATGACGATGAGCGCATTGTTAGATTTC
ATACACGGTGCCTGACTGCGTTAGCAATTTAACTGTGATAAACTACCGCATTAAAGCTTATCGATGATAA
GCTGTCAAACATGAGAA
Features (pLannotate 1.2.2; 17 found; start..end, strand, type, name):
    104..208     +  promoter       AmpR promoter: bla
    209..1069    +  CDS            AmpR: β-lactamase; bla; confers resistance to ampicillin, carbenicillin, and related antibiotics
   1240..1828    +  rep_origin     ori: high-copy-number ColE1/pMB1/pBR322/pUC origin of replication
   2014..2156    -  misc_feature   bom: basis of mobility region from pBR322
   2258..2449    -  CDS            rop: Rop protein, which maintains plasmids at low copy number; rop
   2466..2846    +  CDS            YPB1_ECOLX: Protein predicted: Swiss-Prot protein existence level 4. From Escherichia coli.
   3088..3988    -  CDS            TcR (fragment): tetracycline efflux protein; tet; confers resistance to tetracycline
   4010..4028    +  promoter       T7 promoter: promoter for bacteriophage T7 RNA polymerase
   4060..4082    +  RBS            RBS: efficient ribosome binding site from bacteriophage T7 gene 10 (Olins and Rangwala, 1989)
   4099..4121    +  CDS            Strep-Tag II (fragment): peptide that binds Strep-Tactin®, an engineered form of streptavidin
   4159..4181    +  CDS            Strep-Tag II (fragment): peptide that binds Strep-Tactin®, an engineered form of streptavidin
   4189..4212    +  CDS            FLAG: FLAG® epitope tag, followed by an enterokinase cleavage site
   4255..4749    +  CDS            PPIA: PPIA_CHLAE - Also known as CYPA. Experimental evidence at protein level: Swiss-Prot protein existence level 1. Catalyzes the cis-trans isomerization of proline imidic peptide bonds in oligopeptides (By similarity). Exerts a strong chemotactic effect on leukocytes partly through activation of one of its membrane receptors BSG/CD147, initiating a signaling cascade that culminates in MAPK/ERK activation (By similarity). Activates endothelial cells (ECs) in a proinflammatory manner by stimulating activation of NF-kappa-B and ERK, JNK and p38 MAP-kinases and by inducing expression of adhesion molec
   4760..4809    +  CDS            SET1 (fragment): solubility-enhancement tag derived from T7 phage gene 10B
   4817..4864    +  terminator     T7 terminator: transcription terminator for bacteriophage T7 RNA polymerase
   4890..5182    -  CDS            TcR (fragment): tetracycline efflux protein; tet; confers resistance to tetracycline
   5230..5258    -  promoter       tet promoter: E. coli promoter for tetracycline efflux protein gene
