[The description below was written by a language model from this plasmid's Addgene catalogue record and pLannotate feature annotations shown in this document.]
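Description:
pET3a-OSF-CypA is a 5,267 bp bacterial expression plasmid built on the Novagen pET3a backbone and carrying human cyclophilin A (PPIA/CypA) fused at its N terminus to a OneSTrEP-FLAG (OSF) tag. It is maintained in E. coli through a ColE1/pBR322-type origin and selected with ampicillin via the bla (β-lactamase) gene and its own promoter. The backbone retains pBR322-derived elements, including the bom mobility region and the rop gene. The tetracycline resistance gene survives only as two fragments flanking the expression cassette, so it is not expected to be functional. The catalogue lists the plasmid as high copy, although rop normally moderates copy number in this type of backbone.

The expression cassette runs from a T7 promoter through the phage T7 gene 10 ribosome binding site into the tagged open reading frame and ends at a T7 terminator. The tag comprises two Strep-tag II motifs, which bind Strep-Tactin, followed by a FLAG epitope with its associated enterokinase cleavage site, and then the cyclophilin A coding sequence. The annotation tool matched the PPIA region to a primate orthologue entry, but the record gives the species as human. A short fragment annotated as T7 gene 10B-derived sequence lies between the insert and the terminator and is probably residual vector sequence. Because transcription depends on T7 RNA polymerase, protein production requires a host that supplies that enzyme, whereas DH5alpha is listed only for cloning and propagation. The design suits affinity purification and detection of recombinant CypA, a peptidyl-prolyl isomerase. The associated publication concerns TRIM5 protein assemblies on HIV-1 capsids, but the record does not state the protein's specific role in that work.
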