Addgene plasmid #79039: pET3a-OSF-CypA
Purpose: Bacterial vector for cloning and propagation in DH5alpha
Depositing lab: Wesley Sundquist. Depositing organization: University of Utah. Publication: Primate TRIM5 proteins form hexagonal nets on HIV-1 capsids. Li YL, Chandrasekaran V, Carter SD, Woodward CL, Christensen DE, Dryden KA, Pornillos O, Yeager M, Ganser-Pornillos BK, Jensen GJ, Sundquist WI. Elife. 2016 Jun 2;5. pii: e16269. doi: 10.7554/eLife.16269. PubMed 27253068.
Backbone
  Vector backbone: pET3a
  Backbone manufacturer: Novagen
  Backbone size w/o insert (bp): 4640
  Total vector size (bp): 5267
  Vector type: Bacterial Expression
Growth in bacteria
  Bacterial resistance: Ampicillin, 100 μg/mL
  Growth temperature: 37°C
  Growth strain: DH5alpha
  Copy number: High Copy
Gene/Insert
  Gene/Insert name: OneSTrEP-FLAG- Cyclophilin A (alt name: OSF-CypA)
  Species: H. sapiens (human)
  Insert size (bp): 663
  GenBank ID: NM_021130.4
  Entrez Gene: PPIA (a.k.a. CYPA, CYPH, HEL-S-69p)
  Promoter: T7
  Tag / fusion protein: OneSTrEP-FLAG (N terminal on insert)
  Cloning method: Unknown
  Sequencing primers: 5′ TAATACGACTCACTATAGGG; 3′ TATGCTAGTTATTGCTCAG
Terms and licenses: Academic/Nonprofit Terms; Industry Terms: Not Available to Industry
How to cite: pET3a-OSF-CypA was a gift from Wesley Sundquist (Addgene plasmid # 79039 ; http://n2t.net/addgene:79039 ; RRID:Addgene_79039)
