>Addgene plasmid #79039 | pET3a-OSF-CypA | addgene partial sequence | sequence record 151540 | T7 5'-TAATACGACTCACTATAGGG-3'
GGTGGAGGTGCCCGAGGTGGATCGGGAGGTGGATCGTGGAGCCACCCGCAGTTCGAAAAAGGATTCGATT
ACAAGGATGACGATGACAAGGGTACAAGATCTCCGCTGGAAGTCCTGTTCCAGGGCCCCGATATGGTCAA
CCCCACCGTGTTCTTCGACATTGCCGTCGACGGCGAGCCCTTGGGCCGCGTCTCCTTTGAGCTGTTTGCA
GACAAGGTCCCAAAGACAGCAGAAAATTTTCGTGCTCTGAGCACTGGAGAGAAAGGATTTGGTTATAAGG
GTTCCTGCTTTCACAGAATTATTCCAGGGTTTATGTGTCAGGGTGGTGACTTCACACGCCATAATGGCAC
TGGTGGCAAGTCCATCTATGGGGAGAAATTTGAAGATGAGAACTTCATCCTAAAGCATACGGGTCCTGGC
ATCTTGTCCATGGCAAATGCTGGACCCAACACAAATGGTTCCCAGTTTTTCATCTGCACTGCCAAGACTG
AGTGGTTGGATGGCAAGCATGTGGTG
