>Addgene plasmid #79039 | pET3a-OSF-CypA | addgene partial sequence | sequence record 151541 | T7term 5'-GCTAGTTATTGCTCAGCGG-3'
TTGTTAGCAGCCGGATCCTTATTCGAGTTGTCCACAGTCAGCAATGGTGATCTTCTTGCTGGTCTTGCCA
TTCCTGGACCCAAAGCGCTCCATGGCCTCCACAATATTCATGCCTTCTTTCACTTTGCCAAACACCACAT
GCTTGCCATCCAACCACTCAGTCTTGGCAGTGCAGATGAAAAACTGGGAACCATTTGTGTTGGGTCCAGC
ATTTGCCATGGACAAGATGCCAGGACCCGTATGCTTTAGGATGAAGTTCTCATCTTCAAATTTCTCCCCA
TAGATGGACTTGCCACCAGTGCCATTATGGCGTGTGAAGTCACCACCCTGACACATAAACCCTGGAATAA
TTCTGTGAAAGCAGGAACCCTTATAACCAAATCCTTTCTCTCCAGTGCTCAGAGCACGAAAATTTTCTGC
TGTCTTTGGGACCTTGTCTGCAAACAGCTCAAAGGAGACGCGGCCCAAGGGCTCGCCGTCGACGGCAATG
TCGAAGAACACGGTGGGGTTGACCATATCGGGGCCCTGGAACAGGACTTCCAGCGGAGATCTTGTACCCT
TGTCATCGTCATCCTTGTAATCGAATCCTTTTTCGAACTGCGGGTGGCTCCACGATCCACCTCCCGATCC
ACCTCGGGCACCTCCACCTTTTTCGAACTGCGGGTGGCTCCAGCTAGCCATATGTATATCTCCTTCTTAA
AGTTAAACAAAATTATTTCTAGAGGGAAACCGTTGTGGTCTCCCTATAGTGAGTCGTATTAATTTCGCGG
GATCGAGATCTCGATCCTCTACGCCGGACGCATCGTGGCCGGCATCACCGGCGCCACAGGTGCGGTTGCT
GGCGCCTATATCGCCGACATCACCGATGGG
